>Addgene plasmid #137002 | CMV-mEGFP-CREB (S133A) | addgene full sequence | sequence record 272042 | Addgene NGS Result
TAGTTATTAATAGTAATCAATTACGGGGTCATTAGTTCATAGCCCATATATGGAGTTCCGCGTTACATAA
CTTACGGTAAATGGCCCGCCTGGCTGACCGCCCAACGACCCCCGCCCATTGACGTCAATAATGACGTATG
TTCCCATAGTAACGCCAATAGGGACTTTCCATTGACGTCAATGGGTGGAGTATTTACGGTAAACTGCCCA
CTTGGCAGTACATCAAGTGTATCATATGCCAAGTACGCCCCCTATTGACGTCAATGACGGTAAATGGCCC
GCCTGGCATTATGCCCAGTACATGACCTTATGGGACTTTCCTACTTGGCAGTACATCTACGTATTAGTCA
TCGCTATTACCATGGTGATGCGGTTTTGGCAGTACATCAATGGGCGTGGATAGCGGTTTGACTCACGGGG
ATTTCCAAGTCTCCACCCCATTGACGTCAATGGGAGTTTGTTTTGGCACCAAAATCAACGGGACTTTCCA
AAATGTCGTAACAACTCCGCCCCATTGACGCAAATGGGCGGTAGGCGTGTACGGTGGGAGGTCTATATAA
GCAGAGCTGGTTTAGTGAACCGTCAGATCCGCTAGCGCTACCGGTCGCCACCATGGTGAGCAAGGGCGAG
GAGCTGTTCACCGGGGTGGTGCCCATCCTGGTCGAGCTGGACGGCGACGTAAACGGCCACAAGTTCAGCG
TGTCCGGCGAGGGCGAGGGCGATGCCACCTACGGCAAGCTGACCCTGAAGTTCATCTGCACCACCGGCAA
GCTGCCCGTGCCCTGGCCCACCCTCGTGACCACCCTGACCTACGGCGTGCAGTGCTTCAGCCGCTACCCC
GACCACATGAAGCAGCACGACTTCTTCAAGTCCGCCATGCCCGAAGGCTACGTCCAGGAGCGCACCATCT
TCTTCAAGGACGACGGCAACTACAAGACCCGCGCCGAGGTGAAGTTCGAGGGCGACACCCTGGTGAACCG
CATCGAGCTGAAGGGCATCGACTTCAAGGAGGACGGCAACATCCTGGGGCACAAGCTGGAGTACAACTAC
AACAGCCACAACGTCTATATCATGGCCGACAAGCAGAAGAACGGCATCAAGGTGAACTTCAAGATCCGCC
ACAACATCGAGGACGGCAGCGTGCAGCTCGCCGACCACTACCAGCAGAACACCCCCATCGGCGACGGCCC
CGTGCTGCTGCCCGACAACCACTACCTGAGCACCCAGTCCAAGCTGAGCAAAGACCCCAACGAGAAGCGC
GATCACATGGTCCTGCTGGAGTTCGTGACCGCCGCCGGGATCACTCTCGGCATGGACGAGCTGTACAAGC
CTACCCCTACCCCTACCATGACCATGGACTCTGGAGCAGACAACCAGCAGAGTGGAGATGCTGCTGTAAC
AGAAGCTGAAAGTCAACAAATGACAGTTCAAGCCCAGCCACAGATTGCCACATTAGCCCAGGTATCCATG
CCAGCAGCTCATGCGACGTCATCTGCTCCCACTGTAACCTTAGTGCAGCTGCCCAATGGGCAGACAGTCC
AGGTCCATGGGGTCATCCAGGCGGCCCAGCCATCAGTTATTCAGTCTCCACAAGTCCAAACAGTTCAGTC
TTCCTGTAAGGACTTAAAAAGACTTTTCTCCGGAACTCAGATTTCAACTATTGCAGAAAGTGAAGATTCA
CAGGAGTCTGTGGATAGTGTAACTGATTCCCAAAAACGAAGGGAAATCCTTTCAAGGAGGCCTGCCTACA
GGAAAATTTTGAATGACTTATCTTCTGATGCACCAGGGGTGCCAAGGATTGAAGAAGAAAAATCAGAAGA
AGAGACTTCAGCCCCTGCCATCACCACTGTAACAGTGCCAACCCCGATTTACCAAACTAGCAGTGGGCAG
TATATTGCCATTACCCAGGGAGGAGCAATACAGCTGGCTAACAATGGTACCGATGGGGTACAGGGCCTGC
AGACATTAACCATGACCAATGCAGCTGCCACTCAGCCGGGTACTACCATTCTACAATATGCACAGACCAC
TGATGGACAGCAGATTCTAGTGCCCAGCAACCAAGTTGTTGTTCAAGCTGCCTCTGGTGATGTACAAACA
TACCAGATTCGCACAGCACCCACTAGCACCATTGCCCCTGGAGTTGTTATGGCGTCCTCCCCAGCACTTC
CTACACAGCCTGCTGAAGAAGCAGCACGAAAGAGAGAGGTTCGTCTAATGAAGAACAGGGAAGCAGCAAG
AGAATGTCGTAGAAAGAAGAAAGAATATGTGAAATGTTTAGAGAACAGAGTGGCAGTGCTTGAAAACCAA
AACAAAACATTGATTGAGGAGCTAAAAGCACTTAAGGACCTTTACTGCCACAAGTCAGATTAAAAGCTTC
GAATTCTGCAGTCGACGGTACCGCGGGCCCGGGATCCACCGGATCTAGATAACTGATCATAATCAGCCAT
ACCACATTTGTAGAGGTTTTACTTGCTTTAAAAAACCTCCCACACCTCCCCCTGAACCTGAAACATAAAA
TGAATGCAATTGTTGTTGTTAACTTGTTTATTGCAGCTTATAATGGTTACAAATAAAGCAATAGCATCAC
AAATTTCACAAATAAAGCATTTTTTTCACTGCATTCTAGTTGTGGTTTGTCCAAACTCATCAATGTATCT
TAACGCGTAAATTGTAAGCGTTAATATTTTGTTAAAATTCGCGTTAAATTTTTGTTAAATCAGCTCATTT
TTTAACCAATAGGCCGAAATCGGCAAAATCCCTTATAAATCAAAAGAATAGACCGAGATAGGGT
[37 nt withheld, positions 2795-2831]
AAAGAACGTGGACTCCAACGTCAAAGG
[49 nt withheld, positions 2859-2907]
T
[91 nt withheld, positions 2909-2999]
G
[124 nt withheld, positions 3001-3124]
CAGGTGGCACTTTTCGGGGAAATGTGCGCGGAACCCCTATTTGTTTATTTTTCTAAATACATTCAAATAT
GTATCCGCTCATGAGACAATAACCCTGATAAATGCTTCAATAATATTGAAAAAGGAAGAGTCCTGAGGCG
GAAAGAACCAGCTGTGGAATGTGTGTCAGTTAGGGTGTGGAAAGTCCCCAGGCTCCCCAGCAGGCAGAAG
TATGCAAAGCATGCATCTCAATTAGTCAGCAACCAGGTGTGGAAAGTCCCCAGGCTCCCCAGCAGGCAGA
AGTATGCAAAGCATGCATCTCAATTAGTCAGCAACCATAGTCCCGCCCCTAACTCCGCCCATCCCGCCCC
TAACTCCGCCCAGTTCCGCCCATTCTCCGCCCCATGGCTGACTAATTTTTTTTATTTATGCAGAGGCCGA
GGCCGCCTCGGCCTCTGAGCTATTCCAGAAGTAGTGAGGAGGCTTTTTTGGAGGCCTAGGCTTTTGCAAA
GATCGATCAAGAGACAGGATGAGGATCGTTTCGCATGATTGAACAAGATGGATTGCACGCAGGTTCTCCG
GCCGCTTGGGTGGAGAGGCTATTCGGCTATGACTGGGCACAACAGACAATCGGCTGCTCTGATGCCGCCG
TGTTCCGGCTGTCAGCGCAGGGGCGCCCGGTTCTTTTTGTCAAGACCGACCTGTCCGGTGCCCTGAATGA
ACTGCAAGACGAGGCAGCGCGGCTATCGTGGCTGGCCACGACGGGCGTTCCTTGCGCAGCTGTGCTCGAC
GTTGTCACTGAAGCGGGAAGGGACTGGCTGCTATTGGGCGAAGTGCCGGGGCAGGATCTCCTGTCATCTC
ACCTTGCTCCTGCCGAGAAAGTATCCATCATGGCTGATGCAATGCGGCGGCTGCATACGCTTGATCCGGC
TACCTGCCCATTCGACCACCAAGCGAAACATCGCATCGAGCGAGCACGTACTCGGATGGAAGCCGGTCTT
GTCGATCAGGATGATCTGGACGAAGAGCATCAGGGGCTCGCGCCAGCCGAACTGTTCGCCAGGCTCAAGG
CGAGCATGCCCGACGGCGAGGATCTCGTCGTGACCCATGGCGATGCCTGCTTGCCGAATATCATGGTGGA
AAATGGCCGCTTTTCTGGATTCATCGACTGTGGCCGGCTGGGTGTGGCGGACCGCTATCAGGACATAGCG
TTGGCTACCCGTGATATTGCTGAAGAGCTTGGCGGCGAATGGGCTGACCGCTTCCTCGTGCTTTACGGTA
TCGCCGCTCCCGATTCGCAGCGCATCGCCTTCTATCGCCTTCTTGACGAGTTCTTCTGAGCGGGACTCTG
GGGTTCGAAATGACCGACCAAGCGACGCCCAACCTGCCATCACGAGATTTCGATTCCACCGCCGCCTTCT
ATGAAAGGTTGGGCTTCGGAATCGTTTTCCGGGACGCCGGCTGGATGATCCTCCAGCGCGGGGATCTCAT
GCTGGAGTTCTTCGCCCACCCTAGGGGGAGGCTAACTGAAACACGGAAGGAGACAATACCGGAAGGAACC
CGCGCTATGACGGCAATAAAAAGACAGAATAAAACGCACGGTGTTGGGTCGTTTGTTCATAAACGCGGGG
TTCGGTCCCAGGGCTGGCACTCTGTCGATACCCCACCGAGACCCCATTGGGGCCAATACGCCCGCGTTTC
TTCCTTTTCCCCACCCCACCCCCCAAGTTCGGGTGAAGGCCCAGGGCTCGCAGCCAACGTCGGGGCGGCA
GGCCCTGCCATAGCCTCAGGTTACTCATATATACTTTAGATTGATTTAAAACTTCATTTTTAATTTAAAA
GGATCTAGGTGAAGATCCTTTTTGATAATCTCATGACCAAAATCCCTTAACGTGAGTTTTCGTTCCACTG
AGCGTCAGACCCCGTAGAAAAGATCAAAGGATCTTCTTGAGATCCTTTTTTTCTGCGCGTAATCTGCTGC
TTGCAAACAAAAAAACCACCGCTACCAGCGGTGGTTTGTTTGCCGGATCAAGAGCTACCAACTCTTTTTC
CGAAGGTAACTGGCTTCAGCAGAGCGCAGATACCAAATACTGTTCTTCTAGTGTAGCCGTAGTTAGGCCA
CCACTTCAAGAACTCTGTAGCACCGCCTACATACCTCGCTCTGCTAATCCTGTTACCAGTGGCTGCTGCC
AGTGGCGATAAGTCGTGTCTTACCGGGTTGGACTCAAGACGATAGTTACCGGATAAGGCGCAGCGGTCGG
GCTGAACGGGGGGTTCGTGCACACAGCCCAGCTTGGAGCGAACGACCTACACCGAACTGAGATACCTACA
GCGTGAGCTATGAGAAAGCGCCACGCTTCCCGAAGGGAGAAAGGCGGACAGGTATCCGGTAAGCGGCAGG
GTCGGAACAGGAGAGCGCACGAGGGAGCTTCCAGGGGGAAACGCCTGGTATCTTTATAGTCCTGTCGGGT
TTCGCCACCTCTGACTTGAGCGTCGATTTTTGTGATGCTCGTCAGGGGGGCGGAGCCTATGGAAAAACGC
CAGCAACGCGGCCTTTTTACGGTTCCTGGCCTTTTGCTGGCCTTTTGCTCACATGTTCTTTCCTGCGTTA
TCCCCTGATTCTGTGGATAACCGTATTACCGCCATGCAT
Features (pLannotate 1.2.2; 15 found; start..end, strand, type, name):
     61..364     +  enhancer       CMV enhancer: human cytomegalovirus immediate early enhancer
    365..568     +  promoter       CMV promoter: human cytomegalovirus (CMV) immediate early promoter
    613..1329    +  CDS            mEGFP: mEGFP is a basic (constitutively fluorescent) green fluorescent protein published in 2002, derived from Aequorea victoria. It has moderate acid sensitivity.
   1357..2370    +  CDS            Creb1: CREB1_RAT - Also known as Creb-1. Experimental evidence at protein level: Swiss-Prot protein existence level 1. Phosphorylation-dependent transcription factor that stimulates transcription upon binding to the DNA cAMP response element (CRE), a sequence present in many viral and cellular promoters. Transcription activation is enhanced by the TORC coactivators which act independently of Ser-119 phosphorylation. Involved in different cellular processes including the synchronization of circadian rhythmicity and the differentiation of adipose cells (By similarity). From Rattus norvegicus (Rat).
   2374..2417    +  misc_feature   MCS (fragment): multiple cloning site
   2434..2518    +  CDS            large T antigen (fragment): large T antigen from SV40 (simian virus 40)
   2541..2662    +  polyA_signal   SV40 poly(A) signal: SV40 polyadenylation signal
   2696..3124    -  rep_origin     f1 ori (sequence partly withheld): f1 bacteriophage origin of replication; arrow indicates direction of (+) strand synthesis
   3151..3255    +  promoter       AmpR promoter: bla
   3257..3614    +  promoter       SV40 promoter: SV40 enhancer and early promoter
   3649..4443    +  CDS            NeoR/KanR: aminoglycoside phosphotransferase from Tn5; aph(3')-II (or nptII); confers resistance to neomycin, kanamycin, and G418 (Geneticin®)
   4464..4616    +  CDS            ble (fragment): BLE_KLEPN - Experimental evidence at protein level: Swiss-Prot protein existence level 1. Binding protein with a strong affinity to the bleomycin family of antibiotics. Binds to CL990; an antimitotic-antibiotic compound. From Klebsiella pneumoniae.
   4675..4722    +  polyA_signal   HSV TK poly(A) signal: herpes simplex virus thymidine kinase polyadenylation signal (Cole and Stacy, 1985)
   4813..4829    -  polyA_signal   bGH poly(A) signal (fragment): bovine growth hormone polyadenylation signal
   5051..5639    +  rep_origin     ori: high-copy-number ColE1/pMB1/pBR322/pUC origin of replication
