[The description below was written by a language model from this plasmid's Addgene catalogue record and pLannotate feature annotations shown in this document.]
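Description:
CMV-mEGFP-CREB (S133A) is a mammalian expression plasmid of about 5.7 kb built on the EGFP-C1 backbone. It is propagated in E. coli from a high-copy ColE1/pUC-type origin and selected with kanamycin. Resistance comes from a Tn5 aminoglycoside phosphotransferase (NeoR/KanR) cassette that sits behind both a bacterial bla promoter and the SV40 enhancer/early promoter and ends in an HSV TK polyadenylation signal. The same gene can therefore confer kanamycin resistance in bacteria and G418 resistance in transfected mammalian cells. An f1 phage origin is also present. The short annotated fragments of ble, SV40 large T antigen and the bGH poly(A) signal are most likely backbone remnants or partial annotation matches rather than functional parts.

The payload is a single fusion gene driven by the human cytomegalovirus immediate-early enhancer and promoter and terminated by the SV40 poly(A) signal. Monomeric EGFP lies at the N terminus, followed after a short linker by rat CREB1, the cAMP response element-binding transcription factor; the insert was assembled by Gibson cloning. CREB carries a serine-133-to-alanine substitution, which removes the phosphorylation site classically required for activity-dependent CREB activation and coactivator recruitment.

According to the record, the plasmid supplies the mEGFP-CREB donor half of the G-CREB sensor, which was developed for imaging CREB activity in relation to neuronal activity in the mouse brain. The S133A version most plausibly serves as a phosphorylation-deficient control for the wild-type donor, although the record does not say so explicitly. The acceptor component of the sensor is not encoded on this plasmid.
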