Addgene plasmid #137002: CMV-mEGFP-CREB (S133A)
Purpose: mEGFP-CREB donor for G-CREB with S133A mutation
Depositing lab: Ryohei Yasuda. Depositing organization: Max Planck Florida Institute. Publication: In Vivo Imaging of the Coupling between Neuronal and CREB Activity in the Mouse Brain. Laviv T, Scholl B, Parra-Bueno P, Foote B, Zhang C, Yan L, Hayano Y, Chu J, Yasuda R. Neuron. 2019 Dec 17. pii: S0896-6273(19)31037-2. doi: 10.1016/j.neuron.2019.11.028. PubMed 31883788.
Backbone
  Vector backbone: EGFP-C1
  Backbone size w/o insert (bp): 4000
  Total vector size (bp): 5700
  Vector type: Mammalian Expression
Growth in bacteria
  Bacterial resistance: Kanamycin, 50 μg/mL
  Growth temperature: 37°C
  Growth strain: DH5alpha
  Copy number: High Copy
Gene/Insert
  Gene/Insert name: CREB1
  Species: R. norvegicus (rat)
  Mutation: Changes Serine 133 into Alanine
  Entrez Gene: Creb1 (a.k.a. Creb)
  Promoter: CMV
  Tag / fusion protein: mEGFP (N terminal on insert)
  Cloning method: Gibson Cloning
  Sequencing primers: 5′ CMV_For
Resource information
  A portion of this plasmid was derived from a plasmid made by: CREB was a gift from Marc Montminy, Addgene #22394
Terms and licenses: Academic/Nonprofit Terms; Industry Terms: Not Available to Industry
How to cite: CMV-mEGFP-CREB (S133A) was a gift from Ryohei Yasuda (Addgene plasmid # 137002 ; http://n2t.net/addgene:137002 ; RRID:Addgene_137002)
